Addgene plasmid #176814: pEE057
Purpose: Encodes codon optimized putative thermophilic PET hydrolase enzyme for bacterial expression
Depositing lab: Gregg Beckham. Depositing organization: National Laboratory of the Rockies (NLR). Publication: Sourcing thermotolerant poly(ethylene terephthalate) hydrolase scaffolds from natural diversity. Erickson E, Gado JE, Avilan L, Bratti F, Brizendine RK, Cox PA, Gill R, Graham R, Kim DJ, Konig G, Michener WE, Poudel S, Ramirez KJ, Shakespeare TJ, Zahn M, Boyd ES, Payne CM, DuBois JL, Pickford AR, Beckham GT, McGeehan JE. Nat Commun. 2022 Dec 21;13(1):7850. doi: 10.1038/s41467-022-35237-x. PubMed 36543766.
Backbone
  Vector backbone: pET21b(+)
  Backbone manufacturer: EMD Biosciences
  Backbone size w/o insert (bp): 5366
  Vector type: Bacterial Expression
Growth in bacteria
  Bacterial resistance: Ampicillin, 100 μg/mL
  Growth temperature: 37°C
  Growth strain: DH5alpha
  Copy number: High Copy
Gene/Insert
  Gene/Insert name: 608 (alt name: Frankiales bacterium WP_119951510.1)
  Species: Frankiales bacterium
  Insert size (bp): 780
  Promoter: T7
  Tag / fusion protein: 6xHis (C terminal on backbone)
  Cloning method: Restriction Enzyme; 5′ cloning site NdeI (unknown if destroyed); 3′ cloning site XhoI (unknown if destroyed)
  Sequencing primers: 5′ T7 For; 3′ T7 Rev
Terms and licenses: Academic/Nonprofit Terms; Industry Terms: Not Available to Industry
Depositor comments: Accession Number WP_119951510.1
How to cite: pEE057 was a gift from Gregg Beckham (Addgene plasmid # 176814 ; http://n2t.net/addgene:176814 ; RRID:Addgene_176814)
