[The description below was written by a language model from this plasmid's Addgene catalogue record and pLannotate feature annotations shown in this document.]
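Description:
pEE057 is a bacterial expression plasmid built on the pET21b(+) backbone that carries a codon-optimized gene for a putative thermophilic poly(ethylene terephthalate) hydrolase, designated "608", from a Frankiales bacterium. The roughly 780 bp insert was placed between the NdeI and XhoI sites, giving a construct of about 6.1 kb in the sequenced record. The plasmid is maintained in E. coli through a pBR322/ColE1-type origin, with the adjacent bom and rop elements typical of pET vectors, although the catalogue entry lists it as high copy. Selection is by ampicillin through the β-lactamase gene. An f1 origin is also present, which permits single-stranded DNA production. The short tetracycline-resistance fragments in the annotation are non-functional remnants of the pBR322 lineage.

Expression is driven by a T7 promoter followed by a lac operator and the strong ribosome binding site from T7 gene 10, and transcription ends at the T7 terminator. The plasmid encodes its own lacI repressor, so transcription stays repressed until induced with IPTG or lactose in a host that supplies T7 RNA polymerase. The automated annotation matches the open reading frame to a known cutinase with PET-degrading activity, which is consistent with the stated enzyme family. The coding sequence runs in frame into the backbone-encoded C-terminal 6xHis tag (annotated as a fragment of a longer His tag), allowing purification by metal affinity. The small "SET1" hit downstream of the tag is probably an annotation match within backbone sequence rather than a deliberate fusion. The construct is intended for recombinant production of this candidate enzyme, as part of a survey of natural sequence diversity for thermotolerant PET hydrolase scaffolds.
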