Features (pLannotate 1.2.2; 19 found; start..end, strand, type, name):
   1009..1086    -  promoter       lacI promoter: lacI
   1094..1373    -  CDS            TcR (fragment): tetracycline efflux protein; tet; confers resistance to tetracycline
   1395..1413    +  promoter       T7 promoter: promoter for bacteriophage T7 RNA polymerase
   1414..1438    +  protein_bind   lac operator: The lac repressor binds to the lac operator to inhibit transcription in E. coli. This inhibition can be relieved by adding lactose or isopropyl-β-D-thiogalactopyranoside (IPTG). lac repressor encoded by lacI
   1453..1475    +  RBS            RBS: efficient ribosome binding site from bacteriophage T7 gene 10 (Olins and Rangwala, 1989)
   1492..2211    +  CDS            PETH_UNKP (fragment): Experimental evidence at protein level: Swiss-Prot protein existence level 1. Cutinase that degrades cutin fibers prepared from tomato peels and hydrolyzes various fatty acid monoesters with acyl chain lengths of 2 to 18, with a preference for short-chain substrates (C4 substrate at most). Cannot hydrolyze olive oil (PubMed:22194294). Is also able to degrade polyethylene terephthalate (PET), the most abundant polyester plastic in the world (PubMed:22194294, PubMed:32269349). Can also depolymerize poly(epsilon-caprolactone) (PCL), a synthetic aliphatic biodegradable polyester (PubMed:22194294).
   2272..2289    +  CDS            9xHis (fragment): 9xHis affinity tag
   2299..2348    +  CDS            SET1 (fragment): solubility-enhancement tag derived from T7 phage gene 10B
   2356..2403    +  terminator     T7 terminator: transcription terminator for bacteriophage T7 RNA polymerase
   2440..2868    +  rep_origin     f1 ori (sequence partly withheld): f1 bacteriophage origin of replication; arrow indicates direction of (+) strand synthesis
   2921..3025    +  promoter       AmpR promoter: bla
   3026..3886    +  CDS            AmpR: β-lactamase; bla; confers resistance to ampicillin, carbenicillin, and related antibiotics
   4057..4645    +  rep_origin     ori: high-copy-number ColE1/pMB1/pBR322/pUC origin of replication
   4831..4970    -  misc_feature   bom: basis of mobility region from pBR322
   5072..5263    -  CDS            rop: Rop protein, which maintains plasmids at low copy number; rop
   5280..5660    +  CDS            YPB1_ECOLX: Protein predicted: Swiss-Prot protein existence level 4. From Escherichia coli.
   5732..6023    -  CDS            TcR (fragment): tetracycline efflux protein; tet; confers resistance to tetracycline
   6038..6059    -  protein_bind   CAP binding site: CAP binding activates transcription in the presence of cAMP. E. coli catabolite activator protein
   6072..1008    -  CDS            lacI (across the origin): lac repressor; lacI; The lac repressor binds to the lac operator to inhibit transcription in E. coli. This inhibition can be relieved by adding lactose or isopropyl-β-D-thiogalactopyranoside (IPTG).
>Addgene plasmid #176814 | pEE057 | addgene full sequence | sequence record 349629 | Addgene NGS Result
GGTTTGCGTATTGGGCGCCAGGGTGGTTTTTCTTTTCACCAGTGAGACGGGCAACAGCTGATTGCCCTTC
ACCGCCTGGCCCTGAGAGAGTTGCAGCAAGCGGTCCACGCTGGTTTGCCCCAGCAGGCGAAAATCCTGTT
TGATGGTGGTTAACGGCGGGATATAACATGAGCTGTCTTCGGTATCGTCGTATCCCACTACCGAGATATC
CGCACCAACGCGCAGCCCGGACTCGGTAATGGCGCGCATTGCGCCCAGCGCCATCTGATCGTTGGCAACC
AGCATCGCAGTGGGAACGATGCCCTCATTCAGCATTTGCATGGTTTGTTGAAAACCGGACATGGCACTCC
AGTCGCCTTCCCGTTCCGCTATCGGCTGAATTTGATTGCGAGTGAGATATTTATGCCAGCCAGCCAGACG
CAGACGCGCCGAGACAGAACTTAATGGGCCCGCTAACAGCGCGATTTGCTGGTGACCCAATGCGACCAGA
TGCTCCACGCCCAGTCGCGTACCGTCTTCATGGGAGAAAATAATACTGTTGATGGGTGTCTGGTCAGAGA
CATCAAGAAATAACGCCGGAACATTAGTGCAGGCAGCTTCCACAGCAATGGCATCCTGGTCATCCAGCGG
ATAGTTAATGATCAGCCCACTGACGCGTTGCGCGAGAAGATTGTGCACCGCCGCTTTACAGGCTTCGACG
CCGCTTCGTTCTACCATCGACACCACCACGCTGGCACCCAGTTGATCGGCGCGAGATTTAATCGCCGCGA
CAATTTGCGACGGCGCGTGCAGGGCCAGACTGGAGGTGGCAACGCCAATCAGCAACGACTGTTTGCCCGC
CAGTTGTTGTGCCACGCGGTTGGGAATGTAATTCAGCTCCGCCATCGCCGCTTCCACTTTTTCCCGCGTT
TTCGCAGAAACGTGGCTGGCCTGGTTCACCACGCGGGAAACGGTCTGATAAGAGACACCGGCATACTCTG
CGACATCGTATAACGTTACTGGTTTCACATTCACCACCCTGAATTGACTCTCTTCCGGGCGCTATCATGC
CATACCGCGAAAGGTTTTGCGCCATTCGATGGTGTCCGGGATCTCGACGCTCTCCCTTATGCGACTCCTG
CATTAGGAAGCAGCCCAGTAGTAGGTTGAGGCCGTTGAGCACCGCCGCCGCAAGGAATGGTGCATGCAAG
GAGATGGCGCCCAACAGTCCCCCGGCCACGGGGCCTGCCACCATACCCACGCCGAAACAAGCGCTCATGA
GCCCGAAGTGGCGAGCCCGATCTTCCCCATCGGTGATGTCGGCGATATAGGCGCCAGCAACCGCACCTGT
GGCGCCGGTGATGCCGGCCACGATGCGTCCGGCGTAGAGGATCGAGATCTCGATCCCGCGAAATTAATAC
GACTCACTATAGGGGAATTGTGAGCGGATAACAATTCCCCTCTAGAAATAATTTTGTTTAACTTTAAGAA
GGAGATATACATATGGCGGATAACCCATATGCGCGCGGTCCAGAACCGACCACCGCTTCTGTTGAGGCGG
CTCGTGGTCCGTTTGCTGTTGCGCAGACGTCCGTTTCCCGTTACGCTGTTAGTGGCTTTGGTGGCGGTAC
CGTATACTACCCGACGACCACCACTGCAGGTACCTTCGGTGCGGTAGCAGTGAGCCCGGGTTATACCGCT
CGTCAGAGCTCCATTGCGTGGCTGGGTCCACGTCTTGCTTCACAGGGTTTTGTGGTGATTACGATCGACA
CCCTGTCGACCTACGACCAGCCGGCGTCTCGTGGTGATCAGCTGCGTGCAGCGCTGGCATACCTGACTCA
GCGTTCTAGCGTTCGCGCCCGCATCGACCCGACGCGTCTAGCGGTAGTTGGCCACTCCATGGGTGGTGGT
GGCGCGCTGGAAGCGGCCAAAGACGATCCGTCACTGCAGGCGGCAGTGCCGCTGACCGGCTGGAACCTTG
ATAAAACTTGGCCGGAAGTGCGCACACCGACCCTTGTAATCGGCGCCGAAGATGACGGCGTAGCGCCGGT
ACGTTCCCACTCTGAACCGTTTTACGCATCTCTGCCAGCCACTCTCGATAAGGCATACCTGGAATTACGC
GGCGCTGGCCACCTGGCGCCTACCGTTTCCAACACTACGATCGCCACCTATACCCTCTCTTGGCTGAAAC
GTTTCGTTGACGACGACCTGCGCTATGACCGTTTCCTGTGTCCGGCTCCGGCTACAAGCACTGCAATTGC
GGAATACCGTTCTACGTGCCCGTATCTCGAGCACCACCACCACCACCACTGAGATCCGGCTGCTAACAAA
GCCCGAAAGGAAGCTGAGTTGGCTGCTGCCACCGCTGAGCAATAACTAGCATAACCCCTTGGGGCCTCTA
AACGGGTCTTGAGGGGTTTTTTGCTGAAAGGAGGAACTATATCCGGATTGGCGAATGGG
[124 nt withheld, positions 2440-2563]
C
[91 nt withheld, positions 2565-2655]
A
[49 nt withheld, positions 2657-2705]
CCTTTGACGTTGGAGTCCACGTTCTTT
[37 nt withheld, positions 2733-2769]
ACCCTATCTCGGTCTATTCTTTTGATTTATAAGGGATTTTGCCGATTTCGGCCTATTGGTTAAAAAATGA
GCTGATTTAACAAAAATTTAACGCGAATTTTAACAAAATATTAACGCTTACAATTTAGGTGGCACTTTTC
GGGGAAATGTGCGCGGAACCCCTATTTGTTTATTTTTCTAAATACATTCAAATATGTATCCGCTCATGAG
ACAATAACCCTGATAAATGCTTCAATAATATTGAAAAAGGAAGAGTATGAGTATTCAACATTTCCGTGTC
GCCCTTATTCCCTTTTTTGCGGCATTTTGCCTTCCTGTTTTTGCTCACCCAGAAACGCTGGTGAAAGTAA
AAGATGCTGAAGATCAGTTGGGTGCACGAGTGGGTTACATCGAACTGGATCTCAACAGCGGTAAGATCCT
TGAGAGTTTTCGCCCCGAAGAACGTTTTCCAATGATGAGCACTTTTAAAGTTCTGCTATGTGGCGCGGTA
TTATCCCGTATTGACGCCGGGCAAGAGCAACTCGGTCGCCGCATACACTATTCTCAGAATGACTTGGTTG
AGTACTCACCAGTCACAGAAAAGCATCTTACGGATGGCATGACAGTAAGAGAATTATGCAGTGCTGCCAT
AACCATGAGTGATAACACTGCGGCCAACTTACTTCTGACAACGATCGGAGGACCGAAGGAGCTAACCGCT
TTTTTGCACAACATGGGGGATCATGTAACTCGCCTTGATCGTTGGGAACCGGAGCTGAATGAAGCCATAC
CAAACGACGAGCGTGACACCACGATGCCTGCAGCAATGGCAACAACGTTGCGCAAACTATTAACTGGCGA
ACTACTTACTCTAGCTTCCCGGCAACAATTAATAGACTGGATGGAGGCGGATAAAGTTGCAGGACCACTT
CTGCGCTCGGCCCTTCCGGCTGGCTGGTTTATTGCTGATAAATCTGGAGCCGGTGAGCGTGGGTCTCGCG
GTATCATTGCAGCACTGGGGCCAGATGGTAAGCCCTCCCGTATCGTAGTTATCTACACGACGGGGAGTCA
GGCAACTATGGATGAACGAAATAGACAGATCGCTGAGATAGGTGCCTCACTGATTAAGCATTGGTAACTG
TCAGACCAAGTTTACTCATATATACTTTAGATTGATTTAAAACTTCATTTTTAATTTAAAAGGATCTAGG
TGAAGATCCTTTTTGATAATCTCATGACCAAAATCCCTTAACGTGAGTTTTCGTTCCACTGAGCGTCAGA
CCCCGTAGAAAAGATCAAAGGATCTTCTTGAGATCCTTTTTTTCTGCGCGTAATCTGCTGCTTGCAAACA
AAAAAACCACCGCTACCAGCGGTGGTTTGTTTGCCGGATCAAGAGCTACCAACTCTTTTTCCGAAGGTAA
CTGGCTTCAGCAGAGCGCAGATACCAAATACTGTCCTTCTAGTGTAGCCGTAGTTAGGCCACCACTTCAA
GAACTCTGTAGCACCGCCTACATACCTCGCTCTGCTAATCCTGTTACCAGTGGCTGCTGCCAGTGGCGAT
AAGTCGTGTCTTACCGGGTTGGACTCAAGACGATAGTTACCGGATAAGGCGCAGCGGTCGGGCTGAACGG
GGGGTTCGTGCACACAGCCCAGCTTGGAGCGAACGACCTACACCGAACTGAGATACCTACAGCGTGAGCT
ATGAGAAAGCGCCACGCTTCCCGAAGGGAGAAAGGCGGACAGGTATCCGGTAAGCGGCAGGGTCGGAACA
GGAGAGCGCACGAGGGAGCTTCCAGGGGGAAACGCCTGGTATCTTTATAGTCCTGTCGGGTTTCGCCACC
TCTGACTTGAGCGTCGATTTTTGTGATGCTCGTCAGGGGGGCGGAGCCTATGGAAAAACGCCAGCAACGC
GGCCTTTTTACGGTTCCTGGCCTTTTGCTGGCCTTTTGCTCACATGTTCTTTCCTGCGTTATCCCCTGAT
TCTGTGGATAACCGTATTACCGCCTTTGAGTGAGCTGATACCGCTCGCCGCAGCCGAACGACCGAGCGCA
GCGAGTCAGTGAGCGAGGAAGCGGAAGAGCGCCTGATGCGGTATTTTCTCCTTACGCATCTGTGCGGTAT
TTCACACCGCAATGGTGCACTCTCAGTACAATCTGCTCTGATGCCGCATAGTTAAGCCAGTATACACTCC
GCTATCGCTACGTGACTGGGTCATGGCTGCGCCCCGACACCCGCCAACACCCGCTGACGCGCCCTGACGG
GCTTGTCTGCTCCCGGCATCCGCTTACAGACAAGCTGTGACCGTCTCCGGGAGCTGCATGTGTCAGAGGT
TTTCACCGTCATCACCGAAACGCGCGAGGCAGCTGCGGTAAAGCTCATCAGCGTGGTCGTGAAGCGATTC
ACAGATGTCTGCCTGTTCATCCGCGTCCAGCTCGTTGAGTTTCTCCAGAAGCGTTAATGTCTGGCTTCTG
ATAAAGCGGGCCATGTTAAGGGCGGTTTTTTCCTGTTTGGTCACTGATGCCTCCGTGTAAGGGGGATTTC
TGTTCATGGGGGTAATGATACCGATGAAACGAGAGAGGATGCTCACGATACGGGTTACTGATGATGAACA
TGCCCGGTTACTGGAACGTTGTGAGGGTAAACAACTGGCGGTATGGATGCGGCGGGACCAGAGAAAAATC
ACTCAGGGTCAATGCCAGCGCTTCGTTAATACAGATGTAGGTGTTCCACAGGGTAGCCAGCAGCATCCTG
CGATGCAGATCCGGAACATAATGGTGCAGGGCGCTGACTTCCGCGTTTCCAGACTTTACGAAACACGGAA
ACCGAAGACCATTCATGTTGTTGCTCAGGTCGCAGACGTTTTGCAGCAGCAGTCGCTTCACGTTCGCTCG
CGTATCGGTGATTCATTCTGCTAACCAGTAAGGCAACCCCGCCAGCCTAGCCGGGTCCTCAACGACAGGA
GCACGATCATGCGCACCCGTGGGGCCGCCATGCCGGCGATAATGGCCTGCTTCTCGCCGAAACGTTTGGT
GGCGGGACCAGTGACGAAGGCTTGAGCGAGGGCGTGCAAGATTCCGAATACCGCAAGCGACAGGCCGATC
ATCGTCGCGCTCCAGCGAAAGCGGTCCTCGCCGAAAATGACCCAGAGCGCTGCCGGCACCTGTCCTACGA
GTTGCATGATAAAGAAGACAGTCATAAGTGCGGCGACGATAGTCATGCCCCGCGCCCACCGGAAGGAGCT
GACTGGGTTGAAGGCTCTCAAGGGCATCGGTCGAGATCCCGGTGCCTAATGAGTGAGCTAACTTACATTA
ATTGCGTTGCGCTCACTGCCCGCTTTCCAGTCGGGAAACCTGTCGTGCCAGCTGCATTAATGAATCGGCC
AACGCGCGGGGAGAGGC
