>Addgene plasmid #176814 | pEE057 | depositor partial sequence | sequence record 342683 | Insert (including NdeI and XhoI sites)
CATATGGCGGATAACCCATATGCGCGCGGTCCAGAACCGACCACCGCTTCTGTTGAGGCGGCTCGTGGTC
CGTTTGCTGTTGCGCAGACGTCCGTTTCCCGTTACGCTGTTAGTGGCTTTGGTGGCGGTACCGTATACTA
CCCGACGACCACCACTGCAGGTACCTTCGGTGCGGTAGCAGTGAGCCCGGGTTATACCGCTCGTCAGAGC
TCCATTGCGTGGCTGGGTCCACGTCTTGCTTCACAGGGTTTTGTGGTGATTACGATCGACACCCTGTCGA
CCTACGACCAGCCGGCGTCTCGTGGTGATCAGCTGCGTGCAGCGCTGGCATACCTGACTCAGCGTTCTAG
CGTTCGCGCCCGCATCGACCCGACGCGTCTAGCGGTAGTTGGCCACTCCATGGGTGGTGGTGGCGCGCTG
GAAGCGGCCAAAGACGATCCGTCACTGCAGGCGGCAGTGCCGCTGACCGGCTGGAACCTTGATAAAACTT
GGCCGGAAGTGCGCACACCGACCCTTGTAATCGGCGCCGAAGATGACGGCGTAGCGCCGGTACGTTCCCA
CTCTGAACCGTTTTACGCATCTCTGCCAGCCACTCTCGATAAGGCATACCTGGAATTACGCGGCGCTGGC
CACCTGGCGCCTACCGTTTCCAACACTACGATCGCCACCTATACCCTCTCTTGGCTGAAACGTTTCGTTG
ACGACGACCTGCGCTATGACCGTTTCCTGTGTCCGGCTCCGGCTACAAGCACTGCAATTGCGGAATACCG
TTCTACGTGCCCGTATCTCGAG
